LOCUS       Exported 2834 bp ds-DNA circular SYN 01-MAR-2018
DEFINITION  synthetic circular DNA.
ACCESSION   .
VERSION     .
KEYWORDS    .
SOURCE      synthetic DNA construct
  ORGANISM  synthetic DNA construct
REFERENCE   1 (bases 1 to 2834)
  AUTHORS   MIT
  TITLE     Direct Submission
  JOURNAL   Exported Mar 1, 2018 from SnapGene 4.1.6 http://www.snapgene.com
FEATURES             Location/Qualifiers
     source          1..2834
                     /organism="synthetic DNA construct"
                     /mol_type="other DNA"
     rep_origin      1..589
                     /direction=RIGHT
                     /label=ori
                     /note="high-copy-number ColE1/pMB1/pBR322/pUC origin of
                     replication"
     promoter        617..635
                     /label=T7 promoter
                     /note="promoter for bacteriophage T7 RNA polymerase"
     RBS             667..689
                     /note="efficient ribosome binding site from bacteriophage
                     T7 gene 10 (Olins and Rangwala, 1989)"
     misc_feature    697..1767
                     /label=Trx-Bx
     terminator      1833..1880
                     /label=T7 terminator
                     /note="transcription terminator for bacteriophage T7 RNA
                     polymerase"
     CDS             complement(1898..2713)
                     /codon_start=1
                     /gene="aph(3')-Ia"
                     /product="aminoglycoside phosphotransferase"
                     /label=KanR
                     /note="confers resistance to kanamycin in bacteria or G418
                     (Geneticin(R)) in eukaryotes"
                     /translation="MSHIQRETSCSKPRLNSNMDADLYGYKWARDNVGQSGATIYRLYG
                     KPDAPELFLKHGKGSVANDVTDEMVRLNWLTEFMPLPTIKHFIRTPDDAWLLTTAIPGK
                     TAFQVLEEYPDSGENIVDALAVFLRRLHSIPVCNCPFNSDRVFRLAQAQSRMNNGLVDA
                     SDFDDERNGWPVEQVWKEMHKLLPFSPDSVVTHGDFSLDNLIFDEGKLIGCIDVGRVGI
                     ADRYQDLAILWNCLGEFSPSLQKRLFQKYGIDNPDMNKLQFHLMLDEFF"
ORIGIN
        1 ttgagatcct ttttttctgc gcgtaatctg ctgcttgcaa acaaaaaaac caccgctacc
       61 agcggtggtt tgtttgccgg atcaagagct accaactctt tttccgaagg taactggctt
      121 cagcagagcg cagataccaa atactgttct tctagtgtag ccgtagttag gccaccactt
      181 caagaactct gtagcaccgc ctacatacct cgctctgcta atcctgttac cagtggctgc
      241 tgccagtggc gataagtcgt gtcttaccgg gttggactca agacgatagt taccggataa
      301 ggcgcagcgg tcgggctgaa cggggggttc gtgcacacag cccagcttgg agcgaacgac
      361 ctacaccgaa ctgagatacc tacagcgtga gctatgagaa agcgccacgc ttcccgaagg
      421 gagaaaggcg gacaggtatc cggtaagcgg cagggtcgga acaggagagc gcacgaggga
      481 gcttccaggg ggaaacgcct ggtatcttta tagtcctgtc gggtttcgcc acctctgact
      541 tgagcgtcga tttttgtgat gctcgtcagg ggggcggagc ctatggaaaa acgccagcaa
      601 cgcgatcccg cgaaattaat acgactcact atagggagac cacaacggtt tccctctaga
      661 aataattttg tttaacttta agaaggagat atacatatga gtgataagat tatccatctt
      721 actgacgact ccttcgatac cgacgtcctg aaagcggatg gagctatcct tgtggacttt
      781 tgggctgagt ggtgtggccc atgtaaaatg atcgccccga ttctggatga gattgcggac
      841 gaatatcaag gaaagttgac cgttgctaag cttaacattg accaaaatcc aggaaccgct
      901 ccaaaatacg gtattcgtgg catcccaacg cttttgcttt tcaaaaatgg tgaagttgcg
      961 gctaccaaag taggtgccct gtcaaaaggt caattaaaag aatttctgga tgcgaacttg
     1021 gcaggttctg gttctggcca catgcaccac catcatcatc atagcagtgg tgtaattggg
     1081 ggggacgagt gcgacatcaa cgagcacccg ttcttagcat tcatgtatta ttctccgcgc
     1141 tacttctgtg gtatgacgct gattaaccaa gagtgggtat tgactgctgc acactgtaac
     1201 cgtcgtttca tgcgcattca cctgggaaag catgcaggga gcgtggctaa ttatgatgaa
     1261 gttgttcgtt atcctaaaga aaaatttatt tgtccaaaca agaaaaaaaa cgtgattacc
     1321 gacaaggata ttatgctgat ccgtttggac cgccctgtca aaaattcgga acacattgcc
     1381 ccattgagcc tgccctcaaa ccccccctcc gtagggtcgg tgtgtcgtat tatggggtgg
     1441 ggtgcaatca cgacgtcgga agatacgtat cccgatgtac cacattgcgc taacatcaat
     1501 cttttcaaca atacagtttg ccgcgaagcg tataacgggc tgcccgcgaa gactctttgt
     1561 gcgggcgtct tgcagggtgg cattgacaca tgtggcggtg actcgggagg tccgttaatt
     1621 tgtaatgggc agtttcaagg aatcttgagc tggggctcgg acccatgtgc ggaacctcgc
     1681 aaacccgcat tttatacaaa ggtattcgat taccttccgt ggatccagtc gattatcgcc
     1741 gggaacaaga ctgcaacttg tccttaagtc gaccggctgc taacaaagcc cgaaaggaag
     1801 ctgagttggc tgctgccacc gctgagcaat aactagcata accccttggg gcctctaaac
     1861 gggtcttgag gggttttttg ctgaaagcca attctgatta gaaaaactca tcgagcatca
     1921 aatgaaactg caatttattc atatcaggat tatcaatacc atatttttga aaaagccgtt
     1981 tctgtaatga aggagaaaac tcaccgaggc agttccatag gatggcaaga tcctggtatc
     2041 ggtctgcgat tccgactcgt ccaacatcaa tacaacctat taatttcccc tcgtcaaaaa
     2101 taaggttatc aagtgagaaa tcaccatgag tgacgactga atccggtgag aatggcaaaa
     2161 gcttatgcat ttctttccag acttgttcaa caggccagcc attacgctcg tcatcaaaat
     2221 cactcgcatc aaccaaaccg ttattcattc gtgattgcgc ctgagcgaga cgaaatacgc
     2281 gatcgctgtt aaaaggacaa ttacaaacag gaatcgaatg caaccggcgc aggaacactg
     2341 ccagcgcatc aacaatattt tcacctgaat caggatattc ttctaatacc tggaatgctg
     2401 ttttcccggg gatcgcagtg gtgagtaacc atgcatcatc aggagtacgg ataaaatgct
     2461 tgatggtcgg aagaggcata aattccgtca gccagtttag tctgaccatc tcatctgtaa
     2521 catcattggc aacgctacct ttgccatgtt tcagaaacaa ctctggcgca tcgggcttcc
     2581 catacaatcg atagattgtc gcacctgatt gcccgacatt atcgcgagcc catttatacc
     2641 catataaatc agcatccatg ttggaattta atcgcggctt cgagcaagac gtttcccgtt
     2701 gaatatggct cataacaccc cttgtattac tgtttatgta agcagacagt tttattgttc
     2761 atgatgatat atttttatct tgtgcaatgt aacatcagag attttgagac acaacgtgag
     2821 atcaaaggat cttc
//
