>Addgene plasmid #106290 | pJL1 Trx-Bx | addgene full sequence | sequence record 206340 | Addgene NGS Result
TTGAGATCCTTTTTTTCTGCGCGTAATCTGCTGCTTGCAAACAAAAAAACCACCGCTACCAGCGGTGGTT
TGTTTGCCGGATCAAGAGCTACCAACTCTTTTTCCGAAGGTAACTGGCTTCAGCAGAGCGCAGATACCAA
ATACTGTTCTTCTAGTGTAGCCGTAGTTAGGCCACCACTTCAAGAACTCTGTAGCACCGCCTACATACCT
CGCTCTGCTAATCCTGTTACCAGTGGCTGCTGCCAGTGGCGATAAGTCGTGTCTTACCGGGTTGGACTCA
AGACGATAGTTACCGGATAAGGCGCAGCGGTCGGGCTGAACGGGGGGTTCGTGCACACAGCCCAGCTTGG
AGCGAACGACCTACACCGAACTGAGATACCTACAGCGTGAGCTATGAGAAAGCGCCACGCTTCCCGAAGG
GAGAAAGGCGGACAGGTATCCGGTAAGCGGCAGGGTCGGAACAGGAGAGCGCACGAGGGAGCTTCCAGGG
GGAAACGCCTGGTATCTTTATAGTCCTGTCGGGTTTCGCCACCTCTGACTTGAGCGTCGATTTTTGTGAT
GCTCGTCAGGGGGGCGGAGCCTATGGAAAAACGCCAGCAACGCGATCCCGCGAAATTAATACGACTCACT
ATAGGGAGACCACAACGGTTTCCCTCTAGAAATAATTTTGTTTAACTTTAAGAAGGAGATATACATATGA
GTGATAAGATTATCCATCTTACTGACGACTCCTTCGATACCGACGTCCTGAAAGCGGATGGAGCTATCCT
TGTGGACTTTTGGGCTGAGTGGTGTGGCCCATGTAAAATGATCGCCCCGATTCTGGATGAGATTGCGGAC
GAATATCAAGGAAAGTTGACCGTTGCTAAGCTTAACATTGACCAAAATCCAGGAACCGCTCCAAAATACG
GTATTCGTGGCATCCCAACGCTTTTGCTTTTCAAAAATGGTGAAGTTGCGGCTACCAAAGTAGGTGCCCT
GTCAAAAGGTCAATTAAAAGAATTTCTGGATGCGAACTTGGCAGGTTCTGGTTCTGGCCACATGCACCAC
CATCATCATCATAGCAGTGGTGTAATTGGGGGGGACGAGTGCGACATCAACGAGCACCCGTTCTTAGCAT
TCATGTATTATTCTCCGCGCTACTTCTGTGGTATGACGCTGATTAACCAAGAGTGGGTATTGACTGCTGC
ACACTGTAACCGTCGTTTCATGCGCATTCACCTGGGAAAGCATGCAGGGAGCGTGGCTAATTATGATGAA
GTTGTTCGTTATCCTAAAGAAAAATTTATTTGTCCAAACAAGAAAAAAAACGTGATTACCGACAAGGATA
TTATGCTGATCCGTTTGGACCGCCCTGTCAAAAATTCGGAACACATTGCCCCATTGAGCCTGCCCTCAAA
CCCCCCCTCCGTAGGGTCGGTGTGTCGTATTATGGGGTGGGGTGCAATCACGACGTCGGAAGATACGTAT
CCCGATGTACCACATTGCGCTAACATCAATCTTTTCAACAATACAGTTTGCCGCGAAGCGTATAACGGGC
TGCCCGCGAAGACTCTTTGTGCGGGCGTCTTGCAGGGTGGCATTGACACATGTGGCGGTGACTCGGGAGG
TCCGTTAATTTGTAATGGGCAGTTTCAAGGAATCTTGAGCTGGGGCTCGGACCCATGTGCGGAACCTCGC
AAACCCGCATTTTATACAAAGGTATTCGATTACCTTCCGTGGATCCAGTCGATTATCGCCGGGAACAAGA
CTGCAACTTGTCCTTAATAAGTCGACCGGCTGCTAACAAAGCCCGAAAGGAAGCTGAGTTGGCTGCTGCC
ACCGCTGAGCAATAACTAGCATAACCCCTTGGGGCCTCTAAACGGGTCTTGAGGGGTTTTTTGCTGAAAG
CCAATTCTGATTAGAAAAACTCATCGAGCATCAAATGAAACTGCAATTTATTCATATCAGGATTATCAAT
ACCATATTTTTGAAAAAGCCGTTTCTGTAATGAAGGAGAAAACTCACCGAGGCAGTTCCATAGGATGGCA
AGATCCTGGTATCGGTCTGCGATTCCGACTCGTCCAACATCAATACAACCTATTAATTTCCCCTCGTCAA
AAATAAGGTTATCAAGTGAGAAATCACCATGAGTGACGACTGAATCCGGTGAGAATGGCAAAAGCTTATG
CATTTCTTTCCAGACTTGTTCAACAGGCCAGCCATTACGCTCGTCATCAAAATCACTCGCATCAACCAAA
CCGTTATTCATTCGTGATTGCGCCTGAGCGAGACGAAATACGCGATCGCTGTTAAAAGGACAATTACAAA
CAGGAATCGAATGCAACCGGCGCAGGAACACTGCCAGCGCATCAACAATATTTTCACCTGAATCAGGATA
TTCTTCTAATACCTGGAATGCTGTTTTCCCGGGGATCGCAGTGGTGAGTAACCATGCATCATCAGGAGTA
CGGATAAAATGCTTGATGGTCGGAAGAGGCATAAATTCCGTCAGCCAGTTTAGTCTGACCATCTCATCTG
TAACATCATTGGCAACGCTACCTTTGCCATGTTTCAGAAACAACTCTGGCGCATCGGGCTTCCCATACAA
TCGATAGATTGTCGCACCTGATTGCCCGACATTATCGCGAGCCCATTTATACCCATATAAATCAGCATCC
ATGTTGGAATTTAATCGCGGCTTCGAGCAAGACGTTTCCCGTTGAATATGGCTCATAACACCCCTTGTAT
TACTGTTTATGTAAGCAGACAGTTTTATTGTTCATGATGATATATTTTTATCTTGTGCAATGTAACATCA
GAGATTTTGAGACACAACGTGAGATCAAAGGATCTTC
Features (pLannotate 1.2.2; 8 found; start..end, strand, type, name):
      1..589     +  rep_origin     ori: high-copy-number ColE1/pMB1/pBR322/pUC origin of replication
    617..635     +  promoter       T7 promoter: promoter for bacteriophage T7 RNA polymerase
    667..689     +  RBS            RBS: efficient ribosome binding site from bacteriophage T7 gene 10 (Olins and Rangwala, 1989)
    697..1023    +  CDS            trxA: THIO_ECO57 - Experimental evidence at protein level: Swiss-Prot protein existence level 1. Participates in various redox reactions through the reversible oxidation of its active center dithiol to a disulfide and catalyzes dithiol-disulfide exchange reactions. From Escherichia coli O157:H7.
   1072..1764    +  CDS            VSPL_BOTLC: Experimental evidence at protein level: Swiss-Prot protein existence level 1. Thrombin-like snake venom serine protease that cleaves Arg- Gly bonds in alpha-chain of fibrinogen (FGA). Induces temporary episodes of opisthotonos and rapid rolling around the long axis of the animal (gyroxin-like effect), when injected into the tail veins of mice (0.143 ug/g mouse). From Bothrops leucurus (Whitetail lancehead).
   1779..1828    +  CDS            SET1 (fragment): solubility-enhancement tag derived from T7 phage gene 10B
   1836..1883    +  terminator     T7 terminator: transcription terminator for bacteriophage T7 RNA polymerase
   1901..2716    -  CDS            KanR: aminoglycoside phosphotransferase; aph(3')-Ia; confers resistance to kanamycin in bacteria or G418 (Geneticin®) in eukaryotes
