[The description below was written by a language model from this plasmid's Addgene catalogue record, the feature table of its GenBank file and pLannotate feature annotations shown in this document.]
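Description:
pJL1 Trx-Bx is a small, high-copy bacterial expression plasmid built on the pJL1 backbone. It replicates in E. coli from a ColE1/pUC-type origin and is selected with kanamycin through the aph(3')-Ia aminoglycoside phosphotransferase gene, which lies on the opposite strand from the expression cassette. There is a size discrepancy in the record. The catalogue lists a total of 3261 bp, whereas both sequence records (the depositor file and the repository's sequencing result) are about 2.83 kb. All sources agree on the layout and on a 1071 bp insert.

The payload is a single T7-driven cassette: a T7 promoter, the efficient ribosome binding site from phage T7 gene 10, the Trx-Bx open reading frame and a T7 terminator. Transcription therefore depends on a supply of T7 RNA polymerase. The insert was assembled by Gibson cloning and fuses E. coli thioredoxin (trxA) at the N-terminus, through a short intervening segment, to "Bx", described as a serine protease domain. Automated annotation matches this part to a thrombin-like snake venom serine protease from Bothrops that cleaves the alpha chain of fibrinogen. Thioredoxin is commonly used as a fusion partner to improve the solubility and folding of proteins that are difficult to express, which is probably its role here, though the record does not say so. The automated annotation also reports a short fragment resembling a T7 gene 10B-derived solubility tag between the insert and the terminator. This lies outside the annotated insert and is likely residual backbone sequence.

The stated purpose is expression of Trx-Bx in E. coli from the T7 promoter. The plasmid was deposited with a publication describing a modular synthetic biology education kit.
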