Addgene plasmid #106290: pJL1 Trx-Bx
Purpose: Expresses Trx-Bx in Ecoli off a T7 promoter
Depositing lab: James Collins. Depositing organization: Massachusetts Institute of Technology. Publication: BioBits Explorer: A modular synthetic biology education kit. Huang A, Nguyen PQ, Stark JC, Takahashi MK, Donghia N, Ferrante T, Dy AJ, Hsu KJ, Dubner RS, Pardee K, Jewett MC, Collins JJ. Sci Adv. 2018 Aug 1;4(8):eaat5105. doi: 10.1126/sciadv.aat5105. eCollection 2018 Aug. PubMed 30083608.
Backbone
  Vector backbone: pJL1
  Backbone manufacturer: Michael Jewett Lab
  Backbone size w/o insert (bp): 2724
  Total vector size (bp): 3261
  Vector type: Bacterial Expression
Growth in bacteria
  Bacterial resistance: Kanamycin, 50 μg/mL
  Growth temperature: 37°C
  Growth strain: DH5alpha
  Copy number: High Copy
Gene/Insert
  Gene/Insert name: Trx-BX (alt name: Thioredoxin; Bx (Serine protease domain))
  Insert size (bp): 1071
  Promoter: T7
  Cloning method: Gibson Cloning
  Sequencing primers: 5′ GAAATTAATACGACTCACTATAGGGAGACC; 3′ GCTCGAGGTTATCCGGATATAGTTC
Resource information
  A portion of this plasmid was derived from a plasmid made by: Trx: Uniprot: P0AA25, Bx: UniProt: P04971.1
Terms and licenses: Academic/Nonprofit Terms; Industry Terms: Not Available to Industry
How to cite: pJL1 Trx-Bx was a gift from James Collins (Addgene plasmid # 106290 ; http://n2t.net/addgene:106290 ; RRID:Addgene_106290)
